Addgene plasmid #91095: pMOD_C3003
Purpose: Module C, Promoter: CmYLCV, Gene: GFP (+ BaeI site for GT donor cloning), Terminator: pea rbcsE9
Depositing lab: Daniel Voytas. Publication: A multi-purpose toolkit to enable advanced genome engineering in plants. Cermak T, Curtin SJ, Gil-Humanes J, Cegan R, Kono TJY, Konecna E, Belanto JJ, Starker CG, Mathre JW, Greenstein RL, Voytas DF. Plant Cell. 2017 May 18. pii: tpc.00922.2016. doi: 10.1105/tpc.16.00922. PubMed 28522548.
Backbone
  Vector backbone: pMOD_C0000
  Vector type: Unspecified
Growth in bacteria
  Bacterial resistance: Ampicillin, 100 μg/mL
  Growth temperature: 37°C
  Growth strain: DH5alpha
  Copy number: High Copy
Gene/Insert
  Gene/Insert name: GFP (+ BaeI site for GT donor cloning)
  Promoter: CmYLCV
  Cloning method: Gibson Cloning
  Sequencing primers: 5′ unknown
Terms and licenses: Academic/Nonprofit Terms; Industry Terms: Not Available to Industry
How to cite: pMOD_C3003 was a gift from Daniel Voytas (Addgene plasmid # 91095 ; http://n2t.net/addgene:91095 ; RRID:Addgene_91095)
