[The description below was written by a language model from this plasmid's Addgene catalogue record and pLannotate feature annotations shown in this document.]
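Description:
pMOD_C3003 is a small (about 3.6 kb) high-copy bacterial cloning plasmid that serves as a "Module C" component of a modular plant genome-engineering toolkit. It is built on the pMOD_C0000 backbone; the catalogue leaves the vector type unspecified. It is maintained in E. coli through a ColE1/pUC-type origin of replication and selected with ampicillin via a β-lactamase (AmpR) gene driven by its own bla promoter. As a module plasmid, it appears intended as a source of a ready-made expression cassette to be combined with other modules in a final plant transformation vector, rather than as a plant delivery vector in its own right. The record does not describe the assembly scheme or the destination vectors.

The payload is a plant expression cassette in which a GFP coding sequence is placed under the CmYLCV promoter, a strong constitutive plant viral promoter from Cestrum yellow leaf curling virus, and terminated by the pea rbcS-E9 terminator and polyadenylation signal. Automated annotation labels the reporter ORF as "sg12", an Aequorea victoria GFP derivative, and detects a fragment of the E9 terminator immediately downstream. It does not annotate the CmYLCV promoter, which presumably lies in the unannotated region upstream of the ORF. The catalogue also notes a BaeI restriction site for inserting a gene-targeting (GT) donor template, so a homology-directed repair donor can be cloned alongside the GFP marker; its position is not annotated. The construct thus supplies a visual fluorescent reporter for tracking transformed plant cells or tissue while also carrying user-supplied donor DNA for gene-targeting experiments.
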