Features (pLannotate 1.2.2; 5 found; start..end, strand, type, name):
     80..668     +  rep_origin     ori: high-copy-number ColE1/pMB1/pBR322/pUC origin of replication
   1360..2076    +  CDS            sg12: sg12 is a basic (constitutively fluorescent) long stokes shift fluorescent protein published in 1997, derived from Aequorea victoria.
   2086..2391    +  terminator     E9 terminator (fragment): terminator and polyadenylation signal from the pea rbcS-E9 gene
   2530..2630    +  promoter       AmpR promoter: bla
   2631..3491    +  CDS            AmpR: β-lactamase; bla; confers resistance to ampicillin, carbenicillin, and related antibiotics
>Addgene plasmid #91095 | pMOD_C3003 | addgene full sequence | sequence record 181832 | Addgene NGS Result
GCCTTGACGGCAAAATCCCTTAACGTGAGTTTTCGTTCCACTGAGCGTCAGACCCCGTAGAAAAGATCAA
AGGATCTTCTTGAGATCCTTTTTTTCTGCGCGTAATCTGCTGCTTGCAAACAAAAAAACCACCGCTACCA
GCGGTGGTTTGTTTGCCGGATCAAGAGCTACTAACTCTTTTTCCGAAGGTAACTGGCTTCAGCAGAGCGC
AGATACCAAATACTGTTCTTCTAGTGTAGCCGTAGTTAGGCCACCACTTCAAGAACTCTGTAGCACCGCC
TACATACCTCGCTCTGCTAATCCTGTTACCAGTGGCTGCTGCCAGTGGCGATAAGTCGTGTCTTACCGGG
TTGGACTCAAGACGATAGTTACCGGATAAGGCGCAGCGGTCGGGCTGAACGGGGGGTTCGTGCTCACAGC
CCAGCTTGGAGCGAACGACCTACACCGAACTGAGATACCTACAGCGTGAGCTATGAGAAAGCGCCACGCT
TCCCGAAGGGAGAAAGGCGGACAGGTATCCGGTAAGCGGCAGGGTCGGAACAGGAGAGCGCACGAGGGAG
CTTCCAGGGGGAAACGCCTGGTATCTTTATAGTCCTGTCGGGTTTCGCCACCTCTGACTTGAGCGTCGAT
TTTTGTGATGCTCGTCAGGGGGGCGGAGCCTATGGAAAAACGCCAGCAACGCGGCCTTTTTACGGTTCCT
GGCCTTTTGCTGGCCTTTTGCTCACATGTTCTTTCCTGCGTTATCCCCTGATTCTGTGGATAACCGTATT
ACCGCCTTTGAGTGAGCTGATACCGCTCGCCGCAGCCGAACGACCGAGCGCAGCGAGTCAGTGAGCGAGG
AAGCGGAAGAGCGCCCACCTGCAACGCCGGCGTAATATGGCGCGCCTGGCAGACATACTGTCCCACAAAT
GAAGATGGAATCTGTAAAAGAAAACGCGTGAAATAATGCGTCTGACAAAGGTTAGGTCGGCTGCCTTTAA
TCAATACCAAAGTGGTCCCTACCACGATGGAAAAACTGTGCAGTCGGTTTGGCTTTTTCTGACGAACAAA
TAAGATTCGTGGCCGACAGGTGGGGGTCCACCATGTGAAGGCATCTTCAGACTCCAATAATGGAGCAATG
ACGTAAGGGCTTACGAAATAAGTAAGGGTAGTTTGGGAAATGTCCACTCACCCGTCAGTCTATAAATACT
TAGCCCCTCCCTCATTGTTAAGGGAGCAAAATCTCAGAGAGATAGTCCTAGAGAGAGAAAGAGAGCAAGT
AGCCTAGAAGTAGTCAAGGCGGCGAAGTATTCAGGCACGTGGCCAGGAAGAAGAAAAGCCAAGACGACGA
AAACAGGTAAGAGCTAAGCTTCCTGCAGGATGGTGAGTAAAGGAGAAGAACTTTTCACTGGAGTTGTCCC
AATTCTTGTTGAATTAGATGGTGATGTTAATGGGCACAAATTTTCTGTCAGTGGAGAGGGTGAAGGTGAT
GCAACATACGGAAAACTTACCCTTAAATTTATTTGCACTACTGGAAAACTACCTGTTCCATGGCCAACCC
TGGTCACCACCCTGACCTACGGCGTGCAGTGCTTCTCCCGTTACCCTGATCATATGAAGCGGCACGACTT
CTTCAAGAGCGCCATGCCTGAGGGATACGTGCAGGAGAGGACCATCTTCTTCAAGGACGACGGGAACTAC
AAGACACGTGCTGAAGTCAAGTTTGAGGGAGACACCCTCGTCAACAGGATCGAGCTTAAGGGAATCGATT
TCAAGGAGGACGGAAACATCCTCGGCCACAAGTTGGAATACAACTACAACTCCCACAACGTATACATCAT
GGCCGACAAGCAAAAGAACGGCATCAAAGCCAACTTCAAGACCCGCCACAACATCGAAGACGGCGGCGTG
CAACTCGCTGATCATTATCAACAAAATACTCCAATTGGCGATGGCCCTGTCCTTTTACCAGACAACCATT
ACCTGTCCACACAATCTGCCCTTTCGAAAGATCCCAACGAAAAGAGAGACCACATGGTCCTTCTTGAGTT
TGTAACAGCTGCTGGGATTACACATGGCATGGATGAACTATACAAATAACTCGAGGTTCGAGTATTATGG
CATTGGGAAAACTGTTTTTCTTGTACCATTTGTTGTGCTTGTAATTTACTGTGTTTTTTATTCGGTTTTC
GCTATCGAACTGTGAAATGGAAATGGATGGAGAAGAGTTAATGAATGATATGGTCCTTTTGTTCATTCTC
AAATTAATATTATTTGTTTTTTCTCTTATTTGTTGTGTGTTGAATTTGAAATTATAAGAGATATGCAAAC
ATTTTGTTTTGAGTAAAAATGTGTCAAATCGTGGCCTCTAATGACCGAAGTTAATATGAGGAGTAAAACA
CTTGTAGTTGTGAGCTCGCGCGTAGTCCTCGGTAATATCGCAGAACAAAAGTACCTGATATCGAGTGTAC
TTCAAGTCACACCGGCGAGTGACTAGCAGGTGATGAAAAGCCTTAGGGTCAGGTGGCACTTTTCGGGGAA
ATGTGCGATGAACCCCTATTTGTTTATTTTTCTAAATACATTCAAATATGTATCCGCTAATGAGACAATA
ACCCTGATAAATGCTTCAATTATATTGAAAAAGGAAGAGTATGAGTATCCAACATTTCCGTGTCGCCCTT
ATTCCCTTTTTTGCGGCCTTCTGCCTTCCTGTTTTTGCTCACCCAGAAACGCTGGTGAAAGTAAAAGATG
CTGAAGATCAGTTGGGTGCCCGAGTGGGTTACATTGAACTGGATCTCAACAGCGGCAAAATCTTAGAGAG
TTTTCGCCCCGAAGAACGCTTCCCAATGATGAGCACTTTCAAAGTTCTGCTATGTGGCGCGGTGTTATCC
CGTATTGATGCTGGGCAAGAGCAACTCGGTCGCCGCATACACTATTCTCAGAATGACTTGGTTGAGTATT
CACCAGTCACAGAAAAGCATCTTACGGATGGCATGACAGTAAGAGAATTATGTAGTGCTGCCATAACCAT
GAGTGATAACACTGCGGCCAACTTACTTCTGACAACGATTGGAGGACCGAAGGAGCTAACCGCTTTTTTG
CACAACATGGGGGATCATGTAACTCGCCTTGATCGTTGGGAACCGGAGCTGAATGAAGCCATACCAAACG
ACGAGCGTGACACCACGATGCCTGTAGCAATGGCAACAACTCTCCGCAAACTATTAACTGGCGAACTACT
TACTCTTGCTTCACGCCAGCAACTCATTGACTGGATGGAGGCGGACAAAGTTGCAGGACCACTTCTGCGC
TCGGCACTTCCGGCTGGCTGGTTTATTGCTGATAAATCTGGAGCCGGTGAGCGTGGGTCTCGCGGTATCA
TTGCAGCACTGGGGCCAGATGGTAAGCCCTCCCGTATCGTAGTTATCTACACGACGGGGAGTCAGGCAAC
TATGGATGAACGAAATAGACAGATCGCTGAGATAGGTGCCTCACTGATTAAGCATTGGTAACTGTCAGAC
GAAGGGAAATAAATAGTAGCCCGCCTGATGTGCGGGCTTTTTTTTGGTGGTGGTTACCAGTGTCGCTTAG
CTACCGTAGGTCCTCTTAGGCGGTCCGATTAGCGACATAGTCATCAAT
